Addgene plasmid #220820: pT7-NSP4SA11-hPEST
Purpose: Express the Rotavirus SA11 NSP4 fused with the PEST degradation sequence from mouse ornithine decarboxylase
Depositing lab: Alex Borodavka. Depositing organization: University of Cambridge.
Backbone
  Vector backbone: pT7
  Vector type: Other
Growth in bacteria
  Bacterial resistance: Ampicillin, 100 μg/mL
  Growth temperature: 37°C
  Growth strain: DH5alpha
  Copy number: High Copy
Gene/Insert
  Gene/Insert name: Rotavirus SA11 NSP4-hPEST
  Species: Rotavirus SA11
  Cloning method: Restriction Enzyme; 5′ cloning site Unknown (unknown if destroyed)
Terms and licenses: Academic/Nonprofit Terms; Industry Terms: Not Available to Industry
How to cite: pT7-NSP4SA11-hPEST was a gift from Alex Borodavka (Addgene plasmid # 220820 ; http://n2t.net/addgene:220820 ; RRID:Addgene_220820)
