[The description below was written by a language model from this plasmid's Addgene catalogue record and pLannotate feature annotations shown in this document.]
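Description:
pT7-NSP4SA11-hPEST is a 3.9 kb, high-copy bacterial plasmid built on the pT7 backbone. It carries a modified version of the rotavirus SA11 gene segment encoding NSP4 under the control of a bacteriophage T7 RNA polymerase promoter. It replicates in E. coli from a ColE1/pUC-type origin and is selected with ampicillin through the β-lactamase gene and its native promoter. The annotation also picks up short remnants of pBR322-derived sequences (bom, tetracycline resistance, rop and lacI fragments), a partial pUC multiple cloning site and an SP6 promoter. These appear to be backbone leftovers rather than functional parts of the design.

The payload lies on the reverse strand. The T7 promoter is followed by the complete SA11 NSP4 open reading frame, which adjoins directly a fragment of mouse ornithine decarboxylase (Odc1). This fragment corresponds to the PEST degradation sequence, which in general promotes rapid proteasomal turnover of proteins it is attached to, so the encoded NSP4 fusion should be short-lived. Downstream of the coding region there is an unannotated stretch, then a hepatitis delta virus ribozyme and a T7 terminator. The ribozyme cleaves itself from the nascent transcript, giving the T7-made RNA a defined 3′ end. This promoter–segment–ribozyme–terminator layout is typical of plasmids used in T7-driven rotavirus reverse genetics, where authentic viral termini matter. However, the record states the purpose only as expression of NSP4 fused to the PEST sequence and does not name a downstream application. A small fragment annotated as a T7 gene 10-derived tag between the ribozyme and terminator is probably an incidental match.
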