Features (pLannotate 1.2.2; 15 found; start..end, strand, type, name):
     94..142     +  misc_feature   bom (fragment): basis of mobility region from pBR322
    143..418     -  CDS            TcR (fragment): tetracycline efflux protein; tet; confers resistance to tetracycline
    646..664     +  promoter       SP6 promoter: promoter for bacteriophage SP6 RNA polymerase
    669..703     -  misc_feature   MCS (fragment): pUC18/19 multiple cloning site
    732..779     -  terminator     T7 terminator: transcription terminator for bacteriophage T7 RNA polymerase
    787..836     -  CDS            SET1 (fragment): solubility-enhancement tag derived from T7 phage gene 10B
    849..940     -  ncRNA          HDV ribozyme: Accession: RF00094 - Hepatitis delta virus ribozyme
   1125..1244    -  CDS            Odc1 (fragment): DCOR_MOUSE - Also known as Odc. Experimental evidence at protein level: Swiss-Prot protein existence level 1. Catalyzes the first and rate-limiting step of polyamine biosynthesis that converts ornithine into putrescine, which is the precursor for the polyamines, spermidine and spermine. Polyamines are essential for cell proliferation and are implicated in cellular processes, ranging from DNA replication to apoptosis. From Mus musculus (Mouse).
   1245..1769    -  CDS            NSP4_ROTS1: Experimental evidence at protein level: Swiss-Prot protein existence level 1. The secreted form acts as an enterotoxin that causes phospholipase C-dependent elevation of the intracellular calcium concentration in host intestinal mucosa cells. Increased concentration of intracellular calcium disrupts the cytoskeleton and the tight junctions, raising the paracellular permeability. Potentiates chloride ion secretion through a calcium ion-dependent signaling pathway, inducing age-dependent diarrhea. To perform this enterotoxigenic role in vivo, NSP4 is released from infected enterocytes in a solub
   1809..1827    -  promoter       T7 promoter: promoter for bacteriophage T7 RNA polymerase
   1847..1900    -  CDS            lacI (fragment): lac repressor; lacI; The lac repressor binds to the lac operator to inhibit transcription in E. coli. This inhibition can be relieved by adding lactose or isopropyl-β-D-thiogalactopyranoside (IPTG).
   2083..2671    -  rep_origin     ori: high-copy-number ColE1/pMB1/pBR322/pUC origin of replication
   2842..3702    -  CDS            AmpR: β-lactamase; bla; confers resistance to ampicillin, carbenicillin, and related antibiotics
   3703..3807    -  promoter       AmpR promoter: bla
   3902..3937    +  CDS            rop (fragment): Rop protein, which maintains plasmids at low copy number; rop
>Addgene plasmid #220820 | pT7-NSP4SA11-hPEST | addgene full sequence | sequence record 443936 | Addgene NGS Result
GCTCCCGGAGACGGTCACAGCTTGTCTGTAAGCGGATGCCGGGAGCAGACAAGCCCGTCAGGGCGCGTCA
GCGGGTGTTGGCGGGTGTCGGGGCTGGCTTAACTATGCGGCATCAGAGCAGATTGTACTGAGAGTGCACC
ATTCGACGCTCTCCCTTATGCGACTCCTGCATTAAGAAGCAGCCCAGTAGTAGGTTGAGGCCGTTGAGCA
CCGCCGCCGCAAGGAATGGTGCAAGGAGATGGCGCCCAACAGTCCCCCGGCCACGGGGCCTGCCACCATA
CCCACGCCGAAACAAGCGCTCATGAGCCCGAAGTGGCGAGCCCGATCTTCCCCATCGGTGATGTCGGCGA
TATAGGCGCCAGCAACCGCACCTGTGGCGCCGGTGATGCCGGCCACGATGCGTCCGGCGTAGAGGATCTG
GCTAGCGATGACCCTGCTGATTGGTTCGCTGACCATTTCCGGGTGCGGGACGGCGTTACCAGAAACTCAG
AAGGTTCGTCCAACCAAACCGACTCTGACGGCAGTTTACGAGAGAGATGATAGGGTCTGCTTCAGTAAGC
CAGATGCTACACAATTAGGCTTGTACATATTGTCGTTAGAACGCGGCTACAATTAATACATAACCTTATG
TATCATACACATACGATTTAGGTGACACTATAGAATACAAGCTTGCATGCCTGCAGGTCGACTCTAGAGG
ATCTCGATCCGGATATAGTTCCTCCTTTCAGCAAAAAACCCCTCAAGACCCGTTTAGAGGCCCCAAGGGG
TTATGCTAGTTATTGCTCAGCGGTGGCAGCAGCCAACTCAGCTTCCTTTCGGGCTTTGTTAGCAGCCGGA
TCCTTTTTTTTGAGCTCTCCCTTAGCCATCCGAGTGGACGACGTCCTCCTTCGGATGCCCAGGTCGGACC
GCGAGGAGGTGGAGATGCCATGCCGACCCGGTCACATTAAGACCGTTCCTTCCATTAACGTCCGGTGCTG
ACCGGATTGGTTAAACGGGATTAAGGCTTGAGCCACACGCGATATGGCTGACTGTGGCTTCTCAGTCAGC
CATCAGGTCCGATGGTGCTTACTGTAAAGAACTCCGCCGCTTCCGAGGACAGTCGACGGCAGCTCAACCT
CTTAGACGTTGATGCGAGCTGAAGCACAAGCGGCTGGGTGCCGGTCCATACCGCTTTCTTGTGCGCAGGA
CATAGGCAATGTACCGGCGGCTTGCTCTTCAACCTCAGGCGGAAAGCCGTGAGACATTGCTGCAGTCACT
TCTCTTGGTTCATAAGGATTTTTTCCACTTTCCCATTCTTCTAGCGTTCTCACGTTTTTTTGATTGATCT
CTTTTGTCATATCTATTTCACCTGTCGTTTGCACCGTCAATTTATCGTAAATGCGTTTAAGCAACTCTAC
TTGTTCAATTTCACGTGTAGTCAATTTGTCAATCATTTCTAGCTGGCGTCTCATTTCTTTGACTACTCTG
TCCATTTGCTTTTCTATCTCATCTTTAGTAGTTATCTGCTCTTTATAACCTGCCAATTTTAACAACGTAT
TAAAAATTGTTACAATACAATATTTCACCACTTTATATGAACATTTTGACGTTTTCAATGCAATTTTCAT
TGTTGGAATGGATGCTTTATGTAGCGCAAACAAAACTGTTAAGACAGATGCTATATAAGGAAAATACGCC
ATTCCTGGATCCTCAAGTATTGTGTGCAATGTATTGTTCATTAGAGTGATTACACTCAATGTATAATTGA
GGTCGGTAAGCTTTTCCATCTTTCCGCACGCGCTCTCTCGGAACAGAACTTTTAAAAGCCTATAGTGAGT
CGTATTAACCCGGGATCGATATCCCCCTGCATTAATGAATCGGCCAACGCGCGGGGAGAGGCGGTTTGCG
TATTGGGCGCTCTTCCGCTTCCTCGCTCACTGACTCGCTGCGCTCGGTCGTTCGGCTGCGGCGAGCGGTA
TCAGCTCACTCAAAGGCGGTAATACGGTTATCCACAGAATCAGGGGATAACGCAGGAAAGAACATGTGAG
CAAAAGGCCAGCAAAAGGCCAGGAACCGTAAAAAGGCCGCGTTGCTGGCGTTTTTCCATAGGCTCCGCCC
CCCTGACGAGCATCACAAAAATCGACGCTCAAGTCAGAGGTGGCGAAACCCGACAGGACTATAAAGATAC
CAGGCGTTTCCCCCTGGAAGCTCCCTCGTGCGCTCTCCTGTTCCGACCCTGCCGCTTACCGGATACCTGT
CCGCCTTTCTCCCTTCGGGAAGCGTGGCGCTTTCTCATAGCTCACGCTGTAGGTATCTCAGTTCGGTGTA
GGTCGTTCGCTCCAAGCTGGGCTGTGTGCACGAACCCCCCGTTCAGCCCGACCGCTGCGCCTTATCCGGT
AACTATCGTCTTGAGTCCAACCCGGTAAGACACGACTTATCGCCACTGGCAGCAGCCACTGGTAACAGGA
TTAGCAGAGCGAGGTATGTAGGCGGTGCTACAGAGTTCTTGAAGTGGTGGCCTAACTACGGCTACACTAG
AAGAACAGTATTTGGTATCTGCGCTCTGCTGAAGCCAGTTACCTTCGGAAAAAGAGTTGGTAGCTCTTGA
TCCGGCAAACAAACCACCGCTGGTAGCGGTGGTTTTTTTGTTTGCAAGCAGCAGATTACGCGCAGAAAAA
AAGGATCTCAAGAAGATCCTTTGATCTTTTCTACGGGGTCTGACGCTCAGTGGAACGAAAACTCACGTTA
AGGGATTTTGGTCATGAGATTATCAAAAAGGATCTTCACCTAGATCCTTTTAAATTAAAAATGAAGTTTT
AAATCAATCTAAAGTATATATGAGTAAACTTGGTCTGACAGTTACCAATGCTTAATCAGTGAGGCACCTA
TCTCAGCGATCTGTCTATTTCGTTCATCCATAGTTGCCTGACTCCCCGTCGTGTAGATAACTACGATACG
GGAGGGCTTACCATCTGGCCCCAGTGCTGCAATGATACCGCGAGACCCACGCTCACCGGCTCCAGATTTA
TCAGCAATAAACCAGCCAGCCGGAAGGGCCGAGCGCAGAAGTGGTCCTGCAACTTTATCCGCCTCCATCC
AGTCTATTAATTGTTGCCGGGAAGCTAGAGTAAGTAGTTCGCCAGTTAATAGTTTGCGCAACGTTGTTGC
CATTGCTACAGGCATCGTGGTGTCACGCTCGTCGTTTGGTATGGCTTCATTCAGCTCCGGTTCCCAACGA
TCAAGGCGAGTTACATGATCCCCCATGTTGTGCAAAAAAGCGGTTAGCTCCTTCGGTCCTCCGATCGTTG
TCAGAAGTAAGTTGGCCGCAGTGTTATCACTCATGGTTATGGCAGCACTGCATAATTCTCTTACTGTCAT
GCCATCCGTAAGATGCTTTTCTGTGACTGGTGAGTACTCAACCAAGTCATTCTGAGAATAGTGTATGCGG
CGACCGAGTTGCTCTTGCCCGGCGTCAATACGGGATAATACCGCGCCACATAGCAGAACTTTAAAAGTGC
TCATCATTGGAAAACGTTCTTCGGGGCGAAAACTCTCAAGGATCTTACCGCTGTTGAGATCCAGTTCGAT
GTAACCCACTCGTGCACCCAACTGATCTTCAGCATCTTTTACTTTCACCAGCGTTTCTGGGTGAGCAAAA
ACAGGAAGGCAAAATGCCGCAAAAAAGGGAATAAGGGCGACACGGAAATGTTGAATACTCATACTCTTCC
TTTTTCAATATTATTGAAGCATTTATCAGGGTTATTGTCTCATGAGCGGATACATATTTGAATGTATTTA
GAAAAATAAACAAATAGGGGTTCCGCGCACATTTCCCCGAAAAGTGCCACCTGACGTCTAAGAAACCATT
ATTATCATGACATTAACCTATAAAAATAGGCGTATCACGAGGCCCTTTCGTCTCGCGCGTTTCGGTGATG
ACGGTGAAAACCTCTGACACATGCA
