>Addgene plasmid #220820 | pT7-NSP4SA11-hPEST | depositor partial sequence | sequence record 432246 | Partial
GACTACACGTGAAATTGAACAAGTAGAGTTGCTTAAACGCATTTACGATAAATTGACGGTGCAAACGACA
GGTGAAATAGATATGACAAAAGAGATCAATCAAAAAAACGTGAGAACGCTAGAAGAATGGGAAAGTGGAA
AAAATCCTTATGAACCAAGAGAAGTGACTGCAGCAATGTCTCACGGCTTTCCGCCTGAGGTTGAAGAGCA
AGCCGCCGGTACATTGCCTATGTCCTGCGCACAAGAAAGCGGTATGGACCGGCACCCAGCCGCTTGTGCT
TCAGCTCGCATCAACGTCTAAGAGGTTGAGCTGCCGTCGACTGTCCTCGGAAGCGGCGGAGTTCTTTACA
GTAAGCACCATCGGACCTGATGGCTGACTGAGAAGCCACAGTCAGCCATATCGCGTGTGGCTCAAGCCTT
AATCCCGTTTAACCAATCCGGTCAGCACCGGACGTTAATGGAAGGAACGGTCTTAATGTGACCGGGTCGG
CATGGCATCTCCACCTCCTCGCGGTCCGACCTGGGCATCCGAAGGAGGACGTCGTCCACTCGGATGGCTA
AGGGAGAGCTC
